>Addgene plasmid #137095 | pL2-GGSG | addgene full sequence | sequence record 272108 | Addgene NGS Result
GCGGCCTTTTTACGGTTCCTGGCCTTTTGCTGGCCTTTTGCTCACATGTTCTTTCCTGCGTTATCCCCTG
ATTCTGTGGATAACCGTATTACCGCCAATTGGCTCGCCGCAGCCGAACGACCGAGCGCAGCGAGTCACCC
GAAGACCATTTTGGACGCCAGCAGTGGGTGGAAGCGGGCATTGCATCCAGCCCCGAGCAAAAGGAGACCC
CTGACTAGTCTCCGGGAGCTGCATGTGTCAGAGGTTTTCACCGTCATCACCGAAACGCGCGACACGAAAG
GGCCTCGTGATACGCCTATTTTTATAGGTTAATGTCATGATAATAATGGTTTCTTAGACGTCAGGTGGCC
TTTTCGGGGAAATGTGCGCGGAACCCCTATTTGTTTATTTTTCTAAATACATTCAAATATGTATCCGCTC
ATGAATTAATTCTTAGAAAAACTCATCGAGCATCAAATGAAACTGCAATTTATTCATATCAGGATTATCA
ATACCATATTTTTGAAAAAGCCGTTTCTGTAATGAAGGAGAAAACTCACCGAGGCAGTTCCATAGGATGG
CAAGATCCTGGTATCGGTCTGCGATTCCGACTCGTCCAACATCAATACAACCTATTAATTTCCCCTCGTC
AAAAATAAGGTTATCAAGTGAGAAATCACCATGAGTGACGACTGAATCCGGTGAGAATGGCAAAAGTTTA
TGCATTTCTTTCCAGACTTGTTCAACAGGCCAGCCATTACGCTCGTCATCAAAATCACTCGCATCAACCA
AACCGTTATTCATTCGTGATTGCGCCTGAGCCAGACGAAATACGCGGTCGCTGTTAAAAGGACAATTACA
AACAGGAATCGAATGCAACCGGCGCAGGAACACCGCCAGCGCATCAACAATATTTTCACCTGAATCAGGA
TATTCTTCTAATACCTGGAATGCTGTTTTCCCTGGGATCGCCGTGGTGAGTAACCATGCATCATCAGGAG
TACGGATAAAATGCTTGATGGTCGGAAGAGGCATAAATTCCGTCAGCCAGTTTAGTCTGACCATCTCATC
TGTAACATCATTGGCAACGCTACCTTTGCCATGTTTCAGAAACAACTCTGGCGCATCGGGCTTCCCATAC
AATCGATAGATTGTCGCACCTGATTGCCCGACATTATCGCGAGCCCATTTATACCCATATAAATCAGCAT
CCATGTTGGAATTTAATCGCGGCCTAGAGCAAGACGTTTCCCGTTGAATATGGCTCATAACACCCCTTGT
ATTACTGTTTATGTAAGCAGACAGTTTTATTGTGAATTCTCATGACCAAAATCCCTTAACGTGAGTTTTC
GTTCCACTGAGCGTCAGACCCCGTAGAAAAGATCAAAGGATCTTCTTGAGATCCTTTTTTTCTGCGCGTA
ATCTGCTGCTTGCAAACAAAAAAACCACCGCTACCAGCGGTGGTTTGTTTGCCGGATCAAGAGCTACCAA
CTCTTTTTCCGAAGGTAACTGGCTTCAGCAGAGCGCAGATACCAAATACTGTTCTTCTAGTGTAGCCGTA
GTTAGGCCACCACTTCAAGAACTCTGTAGCACCGCCTACATACCTCGCTCTGCTAATCCTGTTACCAGTG
GCTGCTGCCAGTGGCGATAAGTCGTGTCTTACCGGGTTGGACTCAAGACGATAGTTACCGGATAAGGCGC
AGCGGTCGGGCTGAACGGGGGGTTCGTGCACACAGCCCAGCTTGGAGCGAACGACCTACACCGAACTGAG
ATACCTACAGCGTGAGCTATGAGAAAGCGCCACGCTTCCCGAAGGGAGAAAGGCGGACAGGTATCCGGTA
AGCGGCAGGGTCGGAACAGGAGAGCGCACGAGGGAGCTTCCAGGGGGAAACGCCTGGTATCTTTATAGTC
CTGTCGGGTTTCGCCACCTCTGACTTGAGCGTCGATTTTTGTGATCTCGTCAGGGGGGCGGAGCCTATGG
AAAAACGCCAGCAAC
Features (pLannotate 1.2.2; 5 found; start..end, strand, type, name):
     36..95      +  rep_origin     RSF ori (fragment): Plasmids containing the RSF 1030 origin of replication can be propagated in E. coli cells that contain additional plasmids with compatible origins.
    238..272     -  CDS            rop (fragment): Rop protein, which maintains plasmids at low copy number; rop
    367..424     +  promoter       AmpR promoter (fragment): bla
    433..1248    -  CDS            KanR: aminoglycoside phosphotransferase; aph(3')-Ia; confers resistance to kanamycin in bacteria or G418 (Geneticin®) in eukaryotes
   1376..1963    +  rep_origin     ori: high-copy-number ColE1/pMB1/pBR322/pUC origin of replication
