[The description below was written by a language model from this plasmid's Addgene catalogue record and pLannotate feature annotations shown in this document.]
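Description:
pL2-GGSG is a small synthetic-biology storage plasmid (about 2 kb) built on the pL2 backbone and used as a linker donor in iFLinkC, an iterative functional linker cloning strategy for combinatorially assembling and recombining linker peptides with functional protein domains. Its payload is a short synthetic sequence encoding GGSG, a flexible four-residue glycine-serine linker (also called GS4). In such a scheme, each linker is held in its own plasmid as a modular part that can be joined to domain-encoding parts or other linkers. This allows fusion proteins with varied linker length and flexibility to be built and screened.

The plasmid is propagated in E. coli, with DH5alpha as the recorded strain. A high-copy ColE1/pUC-type origin of replication is the only complete origin annotated, which agrees with the high-copy designation in the catalogue entry. Selection is by kanamycin, conferred by an aph(3')-Ia aminoglycoside phosphotransferase gene on the reverse strand. The automated annotation also reports short fragments of an RSF1030 origin, the rop gene and an AmpR promoter. These are partial matches of only tens of bases, so they probably do not represent functional elements.

The linker insert itself is too short to be picked up by the feature annotation, so its exact position and the flanking sites used for assembly do not appear in the table. The cloning method is listed as unknown. No promoter driving expression of the insert is recorded, as expected for a part-storage vector rather than an expression construct.
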