Addgene plasmid #137095: pL2-GGSG
Purpose: iFLinkC Linker cloning
Depositing lab: Viktor Stein. Depositing organization: Technische Universitaet Darmstadt. Publication: iFLinkC: an iterative functional linker cloning strategy for the combinatorial assembly and recombination of linker peptides with functional domains. Grawe A, Ranglack J, Weyrich A, Stein V. Nucleic Acids Res. 2020 Jan 11. pii: 5700546. doi: 10.1093/nar/gkz1210. PubMed 31925441.
Backbone
  Vector backbone: pL2
  Vector type: Synthetic Biology
Growth in bacteria
  Bacterial resistance: Kanamycin, 50 μg/mL
  Growth temperature: 37°C
  Growth strain: DH5alpha
  Copy number: High Copy
Gene/Insert
  Gene/Insert name: GGSG (alt names: Flexible: GGSG Linker (4); GS4)
  Species: Synthetic
  Cloning method: Unknown
Terms and licenses: Academic/Nonprofit Terms; Industry Terms: Not Available to Industry
How to cite: pL2-GGSG was a gift from Viktor Stein (Addgene plasmid # 137095 ; http://n2t.net/addgene:137095 ; RRID:Addgene_137095)
